Addgene plasmid #189779: pCyterm-mScarlet-I3-NCwt_N1
Purpose: Construct for testing oligimerization of mScarlet-I3-NCwt in mammalian cells by OSER assay
Depositing lab: Dorus Gadella. Depositing organization: University of Amsterdam. Publication: mScarlet3: a brilliant and fast-maturing red fluorescent protein. Gadella TWJ Jr, van Weeren L, Stouthamer J, Hink MA, Wolters AHG, Giepmans BNG, Aumonier S, Dupuy J, Royant A. Nat Methods. 2023 Apr;20(4):541-545. doi: 10.1038/s41592-023-01809-y. Epub 2023 Mar 27. PubMed 36973546.
Backbone
  Vector backbone: pN1
  Vector type: Mammalian Expression
Growth in bacteria
  Bacterial resistance: Kanamycin, 50 μg/mL
  Growth temperature: 37°C
  Growth strain: DH5alpha
  Copy number: High Copy
Gene/Insert
  Gene/Insert name: Cyterm-mScarlet-I3-NCwt
  Species: Synthetic
  Promoter: CMV
  Cloning method: Restriction Enzyme; 5′ cloning site unknown (unknown if destroyed)
Terms and licenses: Academic/Nonprofit Terms; Industry Terms: Not Available to Industry
How to cite: pCyterm-mScarlet-I3-NCwt_N1 was a gift from Dorus Gadella (Addgene plasmid # 189779 ; http://n2t.net/addgene:189779 ; RRID:Addgene_189779)
