[The description below was written by a language model from this plasmid's Addgene catalogue record and pLannotate feature annotations shown in this document.]
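Description:
pCyterm-mScarlet-I3-NCwt_N1 is a mammalian expression plasmid of about 4.8 kb built on an N1-type backbone (pN1). It is maintained in bacteria at high copy through a ColE1/pUC-type origin. Selection relies on a Tn5 NeoR/KanR cassette preceded by both a bacterial (AmpR/bla) promoter and the SV40 enhancer/early promoter, and terminated by the HSV TK polyadenylation signal. This single marker therefore gives kanamycin resistance in E. coli and could support G418 selection in mammalian cells. An f1 origin is also present, and the annotated SV40 promoter region normally includes the SV40 origin of replication. Short hits to ble, the bGH poly(A) signal and SV40 large T antigen are fragments typical of the backbone rather than functional parts.

The payload is driven by the CMV immediate-early enhancer and promoter and ends at an SV40 poly(A) signal. It encodes a fusion of "Cyterm", annotated as a short N-terminal fragment of rabbit cytochrome P450 2C1, joined through residual multiple-cloning-site sequence to a red fluorescent protein. The annotation software labels this protein as mScarlet-I, but the record names it mScarlet-I3-NCwt, a synthetic variant from the mScarlet3 development series. The record does not define the "NCwt" suffix.

The P450 segment acts as a membrane anchor that displays the fluorescent protein on the cytoplasmic face of the endoplasmic reticulum. This is the basis of the OSER (organised smooth ER) assay. Fluorescent proteins that tend to self-associate pull ER membranes into stacked whorl structures, whereas truly monomeric proteins leave the reticular network intact. The construct is used to assess the oligomerisation tendency of mScarlet-I3-NCwt in transfected mammalian cells.
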