Features (pLannotate 1.2.2; 16 found; start..end, strand, type, name):
     66..860     +  CDS            NeoR/KanR: aminoglycoside phosphotransferase from Tn5; aph(3')-II (or nptII); confers resistance to neomycin, kanamycin, and G418 (Geneticin®)
    881..1033    +  CDS            ble (fragment): BLE_KLEPN - Experimental evidence at protein level: Swiss-Prot protein existence level 1. Binding protein with a strong affinity to the bleomycin family of antibiotics. Binds to CL990; an antimitotic-antibiotic compound. From Klebsiella pneumoniae.
   1092..1139    +  polyA_signal   HSV TK poly(A) signal: herpes simplex virus thymidine kinase polyadenylation signal (Cole and Stacy, 1985)
   1230..1246    -  polyA_signal   bGH poly(A) signal (fragment): bovine growth hormone polyadenylation signal
   1468..2056    +  rep_origin     ori: high-copy-number ColE1/pMB1/pBR322/pUC origin of replication
   2231..2534    +  enhancer       CMV enhancer: human cytomegalovirus immediate early enhancer
   2535..2738    +  promoter       CMV promoter: human cytomegalovirus (CMV) immediate early promoter
   2761..2784    +  misc_feature   MCS (fragment): multiple cloning site
   2828..2914    +  CDS            CYP2C1 (fragment): CP2C1_RABIT - Experimental evidence at protein level: Swiss-Prot protein existence level 1. Cytochromes P450 are a group of heme-thiolate monooxygenases. In liver microsomes, this enzyme is involved in an NADPH-dependent electron transport pathway. It oxidizes a variety of structurally unrelated compounds, including steroids, fatty acids, and xenobiotics. From Oryctolagus cuniculus (Rabbit).
   2909..2952    +  misc_feature   MCS (fragment): multiple cloning site
   2966..3661    +  CDS            mScarlet-I: bright monomeric red fluorescent protein evolved from a synthetic template (Bindels et al., 2016) matures faster than mScarlet
   3680..3763    +  CDS            large T antigen (fragment): large T antigen from SV40 (simian virus 40)
   3786..3907    +  polyA_signal   SV40 poly(A) signal: SV40 polyadenylation signal
   3941..4369    -  rep_origin     f1 ori (sequence partly withheld): f1 bacteriophage origin of replication; arrow indicates direction of (+) strand synthesis
   4396..4500    +  promoter       AmpR promoter: bla
   4502..31      +  promoter       SV40 promoter (across the origin): SV40 enhancer and early promoter
>Addgene plasmid #189779 | pCyterm-mScarlet-I3-NCwt_N1 | addgene full sequence | sequence record 376497 | Addgene NGS Result
AGGCTTTTTTGGAGGCCTAGGCTTTTGCAAAGATCGATCAAGAGACAGGATGAGGATCGTTTCGCATGAT
TGAACAAGATGGATTGCACGCAGGTTCTCCGGCCGCTTGGGTGGAGAGGCTATTCGGCTATGACTGGGCA
CAACAGACAATCGGCTGCTCTGATGCCGCCGTGTTCCGGCTGTCAGCGCAGGGGCGCCCGGTTCTTTTTG
TCAAGACCGACCTGTCCGGTGCCCTGAATGAACTGCAAGACGAGGCAGCGCGGCTATCGTGGCTGGCCAC
GACGGGCGTTCCTTGCGCAGCTGTGCTCGACGTTGTCACTGAAGCGGGAAGGGACTGGCTGCTATTGGGC
GAAGTGCCGGGGCAGGATCTCCTGTCATCTCACCTTGCTCCTGCCGAGAAAGTATCCATCATGGCTGATG
CAATGCGGCGGCTGCATACGCTTGATCCGGCTACCTGCCCATTCGACCACCAAGCGAAACATCGCATCGA
GCGAGCACGTACTCGGATGGAAGCCGGTCTTGTCGATCAGGATGATCTGGACGAAGAGCATCAGGGGCTC
GCGCCAGCCGAACTGTTCGCCAGGCTCAAGGCGAGCATGCCCGACGGCGAGGATCTCGTCGTGACCCATG
GCGATGCCTGCTTGCCGAATATCATGGTGGAAAATGGCCGCTTTTCTGGATTCATCGACTGTGGCCGGCT
GGGTGTGGCGGACCGCTATCAGGACATAGCGTTGGCTACCCGTGATATTGCTGAAGAGCTTGGCGGCGAA
TGGGCTGACCGCTTCCTCGTGCTTTACGGTATCGCCGCTCCCGATTCGCAGCGCATCGCCTTCTATCGCC
TTCTTGACGAGTTCTTCTGAGCGGGACTCTGGGGTTCGAAATGACCGACCAAGCGACGCCCAACCTGCCA
TCACGAGATTTCGATTCCACCGCCGCCTTCTATGAAAGGTTGGGCTTCGGAATCGTTTTCCGGGACGCCG
GCTGGATGATCCTCCAGCGCGGGGATCTCATGCTGGAGTTCTTCGCCCACCCTAGGGGGAGGCTAACTGA
AACACGGAAGGAGACAATACCGGAAGGAACCCGCGCTATGACGGCAATAAAAAGACAGAATAAAACGCAC
GGTGTTGGGTCGTTTGTTCATAAACGCGGGGTTCGGTCCCAGGGCTGGCACTCTGTCGATACCCCACCGA
GACCCCATTGGGGCCAATACGCCCGCGTTTCTTCCTTTTCCCCACCCCACCCCCCAAGTTCGGGTGAAGG
CCCAGGGCTCGCAGCCAACGTCGGGGCGGCAGGCCCTGCCATAGCCTCAGGTTACTCATATATACTTTAG
ATTGATTTAAAACTTCATTTTTAATTTAAAAGGATCTAGGTGAAGATCCTTTTTGATAATCTCATGACCA
AAATCCCTTAACGTGAGTTTTCGTTCCACTGAGCGTCAGACCCCGTAGAAAAGATCAAAGGATCTTCTTG
AGATCCTTTTTTTCTGCGCGTAATCTGCTGCTTGCAAACAAAAAAACCACCGCTACCAGCGGTGGTTTGT
TTGCCGGATCAAGAGCTACCAACTCTTTTTCCGAAGGTAACTGGCTTCAGCAGAGCGCAGATACCAAATA
CTGTTCTTCTAGTGTAGCCGTAGTTAGGCCACCACTTCAAGAACTCTGTAGCACCGCCTACATACCTCGC
TCTGCTAATCCTGTTACCAGTGGCTGCTGCCAGTGGCGATAAGTCGTGTCTTACCGGGTTGGACTCAAGA
CGATAGTTACCGGATAAGGCGCAGCGGTCGGGCTGAACGGGGGGTTCGTGCACACAGCCCAGCTTGGAGC
GAACGACCTACACCGAACTGAGATACCTACAGCGTGAGCTATGAGAAAGCGCCACGCTTCCCGAAGGGAG
AAAGGCGGACAGGTATCCGGTAAGCGGCAGGGTCGGAACAGGAGAGCGCACGAGGGAGCTTCCAGGGGGA
AACGCCTGGTATCTTTATAGTCCTGTCGGGTTTCGCCACCTCTGACTTGAGCGTCGATTTTTGTGATGCT
CGTCAGGGGGGCGGAGCCTATGGAAAAACGCCAGCAACGCGGCCTTTTTACGGTTCCTGGCCTTTTGCTG
GCCTTTTGCTCACATGTTCTTTCCTGCGTTATCCCCTGATTCTGTGGATAACCGTATTACCGCCATGCAT
TAGTTATTAATAGTAATCAATTACGGGGTCATTAGTTCATAGCCCATATATGGAGTTCCGCGTTACATAA
CTTACGGTAAATGGCCCGCCTGGCTGACCGCCCAACGACCCCCGCCCATTGACGTCAATAATGACGTATG
TTCCCATAGTAACGCCAATAGGGACTTTCCATTGACGTCAATGGGTGGAGTATTTACGGTAAACTGCCCA
CTTGGCAGTACATCAAGTGTATCATATGCCAAGTACGCCCCCTATTGACGTCAATGACGGTAAATGGCCC
GCCTGGCATTATGCCCAGTACATGACCTTATGGGACTTTCCTACTTGGCAGTACATCTACGTATTAGTCA
TCGCTATTACCATGGTGATGCGGTTTTGGCAGTACATCAATGGGCGTGGATAGCGGTTTGACTCACGGGG
ATTTCCAAGTCTCCACCCCATTGACGTCAATGGGAGTTTGTTTTGGCACCAAAATCAACGGGACTTTCCA
AAATGTCGTAACAACTCCGCCCCATTGACGCAAATGGGCGGTAGGCGTGTACGGTGGGAGGTCTATATAA
GCAGAGCTGGTTTAGTGAACCGTCAGATCCGCTAGCGCTACCGGACTCAGATCTGGTACCCCTTGCAGCT
TCCAGTTGTCAGGAAGAGAAGGCTCCCATGGATCCTGTGGTGGTGCTGGGGCTCTGTCTCTCCTGTTTGC
TTCTCCTTTCACTCTGGAAACAGAGCTATGGGGGAGGGAAGCTTCGAATTCTGCAGTCGACGGTACCGCG
GGCCCGGGATCCACCGGTCGCCACCATGGTGAGCAAGGGCGAGGCAGTGATCAAGGAGTTCATGCGGTTC
AAGGTGCACATGGAGGGCTCCATGAACGGCCACGAGTTCGAGATCGAGGGCGAGGGCGAGGGCCGCCCCT
ACGAGGGCACCCAGACCGCCAAGCTGAAGGTGACCAAGGGTGGCCCCCTGCCCTTCTCCTGGGACATCCT
GTCCCCTCAGTTCATGTACGGCTCCAGGGCCTTCATCAAGCACCCCGCCGACATCCCCGACTACTGGAAG
CAGTCCTTCCCCGAGGGCTTCAAGTGGGAGCGCGTGATGATCTTCGAGGACGGCGGCACCGTGTCCGTGA
CCCAGGACACCTCCCTGGAGGACGGCACCCTGATCTACAAGGTGAAGCTCCGCGGCGGCAACTTCCCTCC
TGACGGCCCCGTAATGCAGAAGAGGACAATGGGCTGGGAAGCATCCACCGAGCGGTTGTACCCCGAGGAC
GTCGTGCTGAAGGGCGACATTAAGATGGCCCTGCGCCTGAAGGACGGCGGCCGCTACCTGGCGGACTTCA
AGACCACCTACAAGGCCAAGAAGCCCGTGCAGATGCCCGGCGCCTTCAACATCGACCGCAAGTTGGACAT
CACCTCCCACAACGAGGACTACACCGTGGTGGAACAGTACGAACGCTCCGTGGCCCGCCACTCCACCGGC
GGCATGGACGAGCTGTACAAGTAAGCGGCCGCGACTCTAGATCATAATCAGCCATACCACATTTGTAGAG
GTTTTACTTGCTTTAAAAAACCTCCCACACCTCCCCCTGAACCTGAAACATAAAATGAATGCAATTGTTG
TTGTTAACTTGTTTATTGCAGCTTATAATGGTTACAAATAAAGCAATAGCATCACAAATTTCACAAATAA
AGCATTTTTTTCACTGCATTCTAGTTGTGGTTTGTCCAAACTCATCAATGTATCTTAAGGCGTAAATTGT
AAGCGTTAATATTTTGTTAAAATTCGCGTTAAATTTTTGTTAAATCAGCTCATTTTTTAACCAATAGGCC
GAAATCGGCAAAATCCCTTATAAATCAAAAGAATAGACCGAGATAGGGT
[37 nt withheld, positions 4040-4076]
AAAGAACGTGGACTCCAACGTCAAAGG
[49 nt withheld, positions 4104-4152]
T
[91 nt withheld, positions 4154-4244]
G
[124 nt withheld, positions 4246-4369]
CAGGTGGCACTTTTCGGGGAAATGTGCGCGGAACCCCTATTTGTTTATTTTTCTAAATACATTCAAATAT
GTATCCGCTCATGAGACAATAACCCTGATAAATGCTTCAATAATATTGAAAAAGGAAGAGTCCTGAGGCG
GAAAGAACCAGCTGTGGAATGTGTGTCAGTTAGGGTGTGGAAAGTCCCCAGGCTCCCCAGCAGGCAGAAG
TATGCAAAGCATGCATCTCAATTAGTCAGCAACCAGGTGTGGAAAGTCCCCAGGCTCCCCAGCAGGCAGA
AGTATGCAAAGCATGCATCTCAATTAGTCAGCAACCATAGTCCCGCCCCTAACTCCGCCCATCCCGCCCC
TAACTCCGCCCAGTTCCGCCCATTCTCCGCCCCATGGCTGACTAATTTTTTTTATTTATGCAGAGGCCGA
GGCCGCCTCGGCCTCTGAGCTATTCCAGAAGTAGTGAGG
